Addgene plasmid #154972: pcDNA-GFP-EBA175-Flag(P1424I)
Purpose: Expresses N-terminally GFP-tagged and C-terminally Flag-tagged EBA175 P1424I variant (residues 1284-1462) from pcDNA3.1
Depositing lab: Sinisa Urban. Depositing organization: Johns Hopkins University and School of Medicine. Publication: Designed Parasite-Selective Rhomboid Inhibitors Block Invasion and Clear Blood-Stage Malaria. Gandhi S, Baker RP, Cho S, Stanchev S, Strisovsky K, Urban S. Cell Chem Biol. 2020 Aug 31. pii: S2451-9456(20)30333-0. doi: 10.1016/j.chembiol.2020.08.011. PubMed 32888502.
Backbone
  Vector backbone: pcDNA3.1
  Backbone manufacturer: Invitrogen
  Backbone size w/o insert (bp): 5500
  Total vector size (bp): 6040
  Vector type: Mammalian Expression
Growth in bacteria
  Bacterial resistance: Ampicillin, 100 μg/mL
  Growth temperature: 37°C
  Growth strain: DH5alpha
  Copy number: High Copy
Gene/Insert
  Gene/Insert name: PfEBA175
  Species: Synthetic
  Insert size (bp): 537
  Mutation: P1424I; insert codes for EBA175 residues 1284 to 1462
  Promoter: CMV
  Tag / fusion protein: signal peptide (residues 1 to 32) from TGF alpha (N terminal on insert); GFP (N terminal on insert); Flag (C terminal on insert)
  Cloning method: Restriction Enzyme; 5′ cloning site BamHI (not destroyed); 3′ cloning site NotI (not destroyed)
  Sequencing primers: 5′ T7 forward; 3′ BGH reverse
Terms and licenses: Academic/Nonprofit Terms; Industry Terms: Not Available to Industry
How to cite: pcDNA-GFP-EBA175-Flag(P1424I) was a gift from Sinisa Urban (Addgene plasmid # 154972 ; http://n2t.net/addgene:154972 ; RRID:Addgene_154972)
