[The description below was written by a language model from this plasmid's Addgene catalogue record and pLannotate feature annotations shown in this document.]
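Description:
pcDNA-GFP-EBA175-Flag(P1424I) is a mammalian expression plasmid built on the Invitrogen pcDNA3.1 backbone. It is propagated in E. coli through a high-copy ColE1/pUC-type origin with ampicillin selection (AmpR under its own bla promoter). It also carries an f1 origin and an SV40 promoter-driven neomycin phosphotransferase cassette with an SV40 poly(A) signal, which can be used for G418 selection of transfected mammalian cells. The catalogue lists a total size of about 6.0 kb, whereas the sequenced record behind the feature table is 6,785 nt. The catalogue figure appears not to account for the signal peptide and GFP portions of the cassette.

The expression unit is driven by the CMV immediate-early enhancer and promoter and ends at the bovine growth hormone polyadenylation signal, with a T7 promoter just upstream of the coding region. The open reading frame begins with the signal peptide of human TGF-alpha (residues 1 to 32), which directs the fusion into the secretory pathway. This is followed by EGFP and then a synthetic fragment encoding residues 1284 to 1462 of the Plasmodium falciparum erythrocyte-binding antigen EBA175, cloned between BamHI and NotI. The fragment carries the P1424I substitution and, according to the catalogue, a C-terminal Flag tag, although the tag is not annotated separately in the feature table. The two tags allow the N- and C-terminal parts of the protein to be detected independently. The associated publication concerns parasite-selective rhomboid protease inhibitors, which suggests the construct serves as a tagged EBA175 variant for cleavage assays in transfected cells. The record itself states only that the plasmid expresses the tagged variant and does not explain the effect of the mutation.
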