Features (pLannotate 1.2.2; 22 found; start..end, strand, type, name):
     28..80      -  misc_feature   bom (fragment): basis of mobility region from pBR322
    235..614     +  enhancer       CMV enhancer: human cytomegalovirus immediate early enhancer
    615..818     +  promoter       CMV promoter: human cytomegalovirus (CMV) immediate early promoter
    814..847     +  LTR            5' LTR (truncated) (fragment): truncated 5' long terminal repeat (LTR) from HIV-1
    863..881     +  promoter       T7 promoter: promoter for bacteriophage T7 RNA polymerase
    920..1009    +  CDS            TGFA (fragment): TGFA_HUMAN - Experimental evidence at protein level: Swiss-Prot protein existence level 1. TGF alpha is a mitogenic polypeptide that is able to bind to the EGF receptor/EGFR and to act synergistically with TGF beta to promote anchorage-independent cell proliferation in soft agar. From Homo sapiens (Human).
   1016..1732    +  CDS            EGFP: EGFP is a basic (constitutively fluorescent) green fluorescent protein published in 1996, derived from Aequorea victoria. It is reported to be a rapidly-maturing weak dimer with moderate acid sensitivity.
   1715..2194    +  CDS            EBA1_PLAFC (fragment): Experimental evidence at protein level: Swiss-Prot protein existence level 1. Binds to host erythrocytes; may act as bridge between erythrocytes and merozoites. From Plasmodium falciparum (isolate Camp / Malaysia).
   2382..2606    +  polyA_signal   bGH poly(A) signal: bovine growth hormone polyadenylation signal
   2610..2631    +  promoter       SV40 promoter (fragment): SV40 enhancer and early promoter
   2652..3080    +  rep_origin     f1 ori (sequence partly withheld): f1 bacteriophage origin of replication; arrow indicates direction of (+) strand synthesis
   3094..3423    +  promoter       SV40 promoter: SV40 enhancer and early promoter
   3490..4281    +  CDS            neo: KKA2_KLEPN - Also known as kan, nptII. Experimental evidence at protein level: Swiss-Prot protein existence level 1. Resistance to kanamycin, neomycin, paromomycin, ribostamycin, butirosin and gentamicin B. From Klebsiella pneumoniae.
   4305..4463    +  CDS            ble (fragment): BLE_KLEPN - Experimental evidence at protein level: Swiss-Prot protein existence level 1. Binding protein with a strong affinity to the bleomycin family of antibiotics. Binds to CL990; an antimitotic-antibiotic compound. From Klebsiella pneumoniae.
   4458..4579    +  polyA_signal   SV40 poly(A) signal: SV40 polyadenylation signal
   4652..4668    -  protein_bind   lac operator: The lac repressor binds to the lac operator to inhibit transcription in E. coli. This inhibition can be relieved by adding lactose or isopropyl-β-D-thiogalactopyranoside (IPTG). lac repressor encoded by lacI
   4676..4706    -  promoter       lac promoter: promoter for the E. coli lac operon
   4721..4742    -  protein_bind   CAP binding site: CAP binding activates transcription in the presence of cAMP. E. coli catabolite activator protein
   4755..4847    -  CDS            lacI (fragment): lac repressor; lacI; The lac repressor binds to the lac operator to inhibit transcription in E. coli. This inhibition can be relieved by adding lactose or isopropyl-β-D-thiogalactopyranoside (IPTG).
   5030..5618    -  rep_origin     ori: high-copy-number ColE1/pMB1/pBR322/pUC origin of replication
   5789..6649    -  CDS            AmpR: β-lactamase; bla; confers resistance to ampicillin, carbenicillin, and related antibiotics
   6650..6754    -  promoter       AmpR promoter: bla
>Addgene plasmid #154972 | pcDNA-GFP-EBA175-Flag(P1424I) | addgene full sequence | sequence record 309832 | Addgene NGS Result
GACGGATCGGGAGATCTCCCGATCCCCTATGGTGCACTCTCAGTACAATCTGCTCTGATGCCGCATAGTT
AAGCCAGTATCTGCTCCCTGCTTGTGTGTTGGAGGTCGCTGAGTAGTGCGCGAGCAAAATTTAAGCTACA
ACAAGGCAAGGCTTGACCGACAATTGCATGAAGAATCTGCTTAGGGTTAGGCGTTTTGCGCTGCTTCGCG
ATGTACGGGCCAGATATACGCGTTGACATTGATTATTGACTAGTTATTAATAGTAATCAATTACGGGGTC
ATTAGTTCATAGCCCATATATGGAGTTCCGCGTTACATAACTTACGGTAAATGGCCCGCCTGGCTGACCG
CCCAACGACCCCCGCCCATTGACGTCAATAATGACGTATGTTCCCATAGTAACGCCAATAGGGACTTTCC
ATTGACGTCAATGGGTGGAGTATTTACGGTAAACTGCCCACTTGGCAGTACATCAAGTGTATCATATGCC
AAGTACGCCCCCTATTGACGTCAATGACGGTAAATGGCCCGCCTGGCATTATGCCCAGTACATGACCTTA
TGGGACTTTCCTACTTGGCAGTACATCTACGTATTAGTCATCGCTATTACCATGGTGATGCGGTTTTGGC
AGTACATCAATGGGCGTGGATAGCGGTTTGACTCACGGGGATTTCCAAGTCTCCACCCCATTGACGTCAA
TGGGAGTTTGTTTTGGCACCAAAATCAACGGGACTTTCCAAAATGTCGTAACAACTCCGCCCCATTGACG
CAAATGGGCGGTAGGCGTGTACGGTGGGAGGTCTATATAAGCAGAGCTCTCTGGCTAACTAGAGAACCCA
CTGCTTACTGGCTTATCGAAATTAATACGACTCACTATAGGGAGACCCAAGCTGGCTAGCGTTTAAACTT
AAGCTTACCATGGTCCCCTCGGCTGGACAGCTCGCCCTGTTCGCTCTGGGTATTGTGTTGGCTGCGTGCC
AGGCCTTGGAGAACAGCACGTCCCCGCTGCGTACGATGGTGAGCAAGGGCGAGGAGCTGTTCACCGGGGT
GGTGCCCATCCTGGTCGAGCTGGACGGCGACGTAAACGGCCACAAGTTCAGCGTGTCCGGCGAGGGCGAG
GGCGATGCCACCTACGGCAAGCTGACCCTGAAGTTCATCTGCACCACCGGCAAGCTGCCCGTGCCCTGGC
CCACCCTCGTGACCACCCTGACCTACGGCGTGCAGTGCTTCAGCCGCTACCCCGACCACATGAAGCAGCA
CGACTTCTTCAAGTCCGCCATGCCCGAAGGCTACGTCCAGGAGCGCACCATCTTCTTCAAGGACGACGGC
AACTACAAGACCCGCGCCGAGGTGAAGTTCGAGGGCGACACCCTGGTGAACCGCATCGAGCTGAAGGGCA
TCGACTTCAAGGAGGACGGCAACATCCTGGGGCACAAGCTGGAGTACAACTACAACAGCCACAACGTCTA
TATCATGGCCGACAAGCAGAAGAACGGCATCAAGGTGAACTTCAAGATCCGCCACAACATCGAGGACGGC
AGCGTGCAGCTCGCCGACCACTACCAGCAGAACACCCCCATCGGCGACGGCCCCGTGCTGCTGCCCGACA
ACCACTACCTGAGCACCCAGTCCGCCCTGAGCAAAGACCCCAACGAGAAGCGCGATCACATGGTCCTGCT
GGAGTTCGTGACCGCCGCCGGGATCACTCTCGGCATGGACGAGCTGTACAAGTCCGGCCGGACTCAGGGA
GCAGAATTCTCAGGATCCCATAGCCATCATGGTAATCGTCAGGATCGTGGTGGTAATAGCGGTAATGTGC
TGAATATGCGCAGCAACAATAACAACTTCAACAATATCCCGAGCCGCTATAATCTGTATGATAAGAAACT
GGATCTGGATCTGTATGAAAATCGCAATGATAGCACCACCAAAGAACTGATTAAAAAACTGGCCGAGATC
AATAAGTGCGAAAATGAAATTAGCGTGAAATATTGCGATCACATGATTCATGAAGAAATTCCGCTGAAAA
CCTGCACCAAAGAAAAGACCCGTAATCTGTGTTGTGCAGTGAGCGATTATTGCATGAGCTATTTTACCTA
TGATAGCGAAGAATATTACAACTGCACCAAACGCGAATTTGATGATCCGAGCTATACCTGCTTTCGTAAA
GAGGCATTTAGCAGCATGATCTATTATGCCGGTGCCGGTGTTCTGTTCATCATTCTGGTGATTCTGGGTG
CAAGCCAGGCAAAATATCAGCGCCTGGAGAAAATCAACAAGAACAAGATTGAGAAAAACGTGAATGATTA
CAAGGACGATGACGATAAGTAGGCGGCCGCATAATCTAGAGGGCCCGTTTAAACCCGCTGATCAGCCTCG
ACTGTGCCTTCTAGTTGCCAGCCATCTGTTGTTTGCCCCTCCCCCGTGCCTTCCTTGACCCTGGAAGGTG
CCACTCCCACTGTCCTTTCCTAATAAAATGAGGAAATTGCATCGCATTGTCTGAGTAGGTGTCATTCTAT
TCTGGGGGGTGGGGTGGGGCAGGACAGCAAGGGGGAGGATTGGGAAGACAATAGCAGGCATGCTGGGGAT
GCGGTGGGCTCTATGGCTTCTGAGGCGGAAAGAACCAGCTGGGGCTCTAGGGGGTATCCCC
[124 nt withheld, positions 2652-2775]
C
[91 nt withheld, positions 2777-2867]
A
[49 nt withheld, positions 2869-2917]
CCTTTGACGTTGGAGTCCACGTTCTTT
[37 nt withheld, positions 2945-2981]
ACCCTATCTCGGTCTATTCTTTTGATTTATAAGGGATTTTGCCGATTTCGGCCTATTGGTTAAAAAATGA
GCTGATTTAACAAAAATTTAACGCGAATTAATTCTGTGGAATGTGTGTCAGTTAGGGTGTGGAAAGTCCC
CAGGCTCCCCAGCAGGCAGAAGTATGCAAAGCATGCATCTCAATTAGTCAGCAACCAGGTGTGGAAAGTC
CCCAGGCTCCCCAGCAGGCAGAAGTATGCAAAGCATGCATCTCAATTAGTCAGCAACCATAGTCCCGCCC
CTAACTCCGCCCATCCCGCCCCTAACTCCGCCCAGTTCCGCCCATTCTCCGCCCCATGGCTGACTAATTT
TTTTTATTTATGCAGAGGCCGAGGCCGCCTCTGCCTCTGAGCTATTCCAGAAGTAGTGAGGAGGCTTTTT
TGGAGGCCTAGGCTTTTGCAAAAAGCTCCCGGGAGCTTGTATATCCATTTTCGGATCTGATCAAGAGACA
GGATGAGGATCGTTTCGCATGATTGAACAAGATGGATTGCACGCAGGTTCTCCGGCCGCTTGGGTGGAGA
GGCTATTCGGCTATGACTGGGCACAACAGACAATCGGCTGCTCTGATGCCGCCGTGTTCCGGCTGTCAGC
GCAGGGGCGCCCGGTTCTTTTTGTCAAGACCGACCTGTCCGGTGCCCTGAATGAACTGCAGGACGAGGCA
GCGCGGCTATCGTGGCTGGCCACGACGGGCGTTCCTTGCGCAGCTGTGCTCGACGTTGTCACTGAAGCGG
GAAGGGACTGGCTGCTATTGGGCGAAGTGCCGGGGCAGGATCTCCTGTCATCTCACCTTGCTCCTGCCGA
GAAAGTATCCATCATGGCTGATGCAATGCGGCGGCTGCATACGCTTGATCCGGCTACCTGCCCATTCGAC
CACCAAGCGAAACATCGCATCGAGCGAGCACGTACTCGGATGGAAGCCGGTCTTGTCGATCAGGATGATC
TGGACGAAGAGCATCAGGGGCTCGCGCCAGCCGAACTGTTCGCCAGGCTCAAGGCGCGCATGCCCGACGG
CGAGGATCTCGTCGTGACCCATGGCGATGCCTGCTTGCCGAATATCATGGTGGAAAATGGCCGCTTTTCT
GGATTCATCGACTGTGGCCGGCTGGGTGTGGCGGACCGCTATCAGGACATAGCGTTGGCTACCCGTGATA
TTGCTGAAGAGCTTGGCGGCGAATGGGCTGACCGCTTCCTCGTGCTTTACGGTATCGCCGCTCCCGATTC
GCAGCGCATCGCCTTCTATCGCCTTCTTGACGAGTTCTTCTGAGCGGGACTCTGGGGTTCGAAATGACCG
ACCAAGCGACGCCCAACCTGCCATCACGAGATTTCGATTCCACCGCCGCCTTCTATGAAAGGTTGGGCTT
CGGAATCGTTTTCCGGGACGCCGGCTGGATGATCCTCCAGCGCGGGGATCTCATGCTGGAGTTCTTCGCC
CACCCCAACTTGTTTATTGCAGCTTATAATGGTTACAAATAAAGCAATAGCATCACAAATTTCACAAATA
AAGCATTTTTTTCACTGCATTCTAGTTGTGGTTTGTCCAAACTCATCAATGTATCTTATCATGTCTGTAT
ACCGTCGACCTCTAGCTAGAGCTTGGCGTAATCATGGTCATAGCTGTTTCCTGTGTGAAATTGTTATCCG
CTCACAATTCCACACAACATACGAGCCGGAAGCATAAAGTGTAAAGCCTGGGGTGCCTAATGAGTGAGCT
AACTCACATTAATTGCGTTGCGCTCACTGCCCGCTTTCCAGTCGGGAAACCTGTCGTGCCAGCTGCATTA
ATGAATCGGCCAACGCGCGGGGAGAGGCGGTTTGCGTATTGGGCGCTCTTCCGCTTCCTCGCTCACTGAC
TCGCTGCGCTCGGTCGTTCGGCTGCGGCGAGCGGTATCAGCTCACTCAAAGGCGGTAATACGGTTATCCA
CAGAATCAGGGGATAACGCAGGAAAGAACATGTGAGCAAAAGGCCAGCAAAAGGCCAGGAACCGTAAAAA
GGCCGCGTTGCTGGCGTTTTTCCATAGGCTCCGCCCCCCTGACGAGCATCACAAAAATCGACGCTCAAGT
CAGAGGTGGCGAAACCCGACAGGACTATAAAGATACCAGGCGTTTCCCCCTGGAAGCTCCCTCGTGCGCT
CTCCTGTTCCGACCCTGCCGCTTACCGGATACCTGTCCGCCTTTCTCCCTTCGGGAAGCGTGGCGCTTTC
TCATAGCTCACGCTGTAGGTATCTCAGTTCGGTGTAGGTCGTTCGCTCCAAGCTGGGCTGTGTGCACGAA
CCCCCCGTTCAGCCCGACCGCTGCGCCTTATCCGGTAACTATCGTCTTGAGTCCAACCCGGTAAGACACG
ACTTATCGCCACTGGCAGCAGCCACTGGTAACAGGATTAGCAGAGCGAGGTATGTAGGCGGTGCTACAGA
GTTCTTGAAGTGGTGGCCTAACTACGGCTACACTAGAAGAACAGTATTTGGTATCTGCGCTCTGCTGAAG
CCAGTTACCTTCGGAAAAAGAGTTGGTAGCTCTTGATCCGGCAAACAAACCACCGCTGGTAGCGGTGGTT
TTTTTGTTTGCAAGCAGCAGATTACGCGCAGAAAAAAAGGATCTCAAGAAGATCCTTTGATCTTTTCTAC
GGGGTCTGACGCTCAGTGGAACGAAAACTCACGTTAAGGGATTTTGGTCATGAGATTATCAAAAAGGATC
TTCACCTAGATCCTTTTAAATTAAAAATGAAGTTTTAAATCAATCTAAAGTATATATGAGTAAACTTGGT
CTGACAGTTACCAATGCTTAATCAGTGAGGCACCTATCTCAGCGATCTGTCTATTTCGTTCATCCATAGT
TGCCTGACTCCCCGTCGTGTAGATAACTACGATACGGGAGGGCTTACCATCTGGCCCCAGTGCTGCAATG
ATACCGCGAGACCCACGCTCACCGGCTCCAGATTTATCAGCAATAAACCAGCCAGCCGGAAGGGCCGAGC
GCAGAAGTGGTCCTGCAACTTTATCCGCCTCCATCCAGTCTATTAATTGTTGCCGGGAAGCTAGAGTAAG
TAGTTCGCCAGTTAATAGTTTGCGCAACGTTGTTGCCATTGCTACAGGCATCGTGGTGTCACGCTCGTCG
TTTGGTATGGCTTCATTCAGCTCCGGTTCCCAACGATCAAGGCGAGTTACATGATCCCCCATGTTGTGCA
AAAAAGCGGTTAGCTCCTTCGGTCCTCCGATCGTTGTCAGAAGTAAGTTGGCCGCAGTGTTATCACTCAT
GGTTATGGCAGCACTGCATAATTCTCTTACTGTCATGCCATCCGTAAGATGCTTTTCTGTGACTGGTGAG
TACTCAACCAAGTCATTCTGAGAATAGTGTATGCGGCGACCGAGTTGCTCTTGCCCGGCGTCAATACGGG
ATAATACCGCGCCACATAGCAGAACTTTAAAAGTGCTCATCATTGGAAAACGTTCTTCGGGGCGAAAACT
CTCAAGGATCTTACCGCTGTTGAGATCCAGTTCGATGTAACCCACTCGTGCACCCAACTGATCTTCAGCA
TCTTTTACTTTCACCAGCGTTTCTGGGTGAGCAAAAACAGGAAGGCAAAATGCCGCAAAAAAGGGAATAA
GGGCGACACGGAAATGTTGAATACTCATACTCTTCCTTTTTCAATATTATTGAAGCATTTATCAGGGTTA
TTGTCTCATGAGCGGATACATATTTGAATGTATTTAGAAAAATAAACAAATAGGGGTTCCGCGCACATTT
CCCCGAAAAGTGCCACCTGACGTC
